Addgene plasmid #37230: pET21c-eIF4A
Depositing lab: Jon Lorsch. Depositing organization: Johns Hopkins University and School of Medicine. Publication: The 5'-7-methylguanosine cap on eukaryotic mRNAs serves both to stimulate canonical translation initiation and to block an alternative pathway. Mitchell SF, Walker SE, Algire MA, Park EH, Hinnebusch AG, Lorsch JR. Mol Cell. 2010 Sep 24;39(6):950-62. 10.1016/j.molcel.2010.08.021 PubMed 20864040.
Backbone
  Vector backbone: pET21c
  Backbone manufacturer: EMD bioscience
  Backbone size w/o insert (bp): 5441
  Vector type: Bacterial Expression
Growth in bacteria
  Bacterial resistance: Ampicillin, 100 μg/mL
  Growth temperature: 37°C
  Growth strain: DH5alpha
  Copy number: High Copy
Gene/Insert
  Gene/Insert name: TIF1 (alt name: eIF4A)
  Species: S. cerevisiae (budding yeast)
  Entrez Gene: TIF1 (a.k.a. YKR059W)
  Promoter: T7
  Tag / fusion protein: His (C terminal on backbone)
  Cloning method: Restriction Enzyme; 5′ cloning site NdeI (unknown if destroyed); 3′ cloning site BamHI (unknown if destroyed)
  Sequencing primers: 5′ T7; 3′ T7-term
Terms and licenses: Academic/Nonprofit Terms; Industry Terms: Not Available to Industry
How to cite: pET21c-eIF4A was a gift from Jon Lorsch (Addgene plasmid # 37230 ; http://n2t.net/addgene:37230 ; RRID:Addgene_37230)
