[The description below was written by a language model from this plasmid's Addgene catalogue record.]
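Description:
pET21c-eIF4A is a bacterial expression plasmid built on the commercial pET21c backbone (about 5.4 kb without insert) and carrying the Saccharomyces cerevisiae TIF1 gene (YKR059W), which encodes translation initiation factor eIF4A, a DEAD-box RNA helicase that takes part in mRNA recruitment to the ribosome. The plasmid is maintained in E. coli under ampicillin selection, is listed as high copy, and is propagated in a standard cloning strain. No feature table accompanies the record, so the origin of replication and other backbone elements are not itemised.

The TIF1 coding sequence was inserted by restriction cloning between NdeI and BamHI, placing it under the control of the T7 promoter. Transcription therefore depends on T7 RNA polymerase, which in pET systems is normally supplied by an expression host carrying an inducible copy of the polymerase gene. Cloning hosts lack the polymerase and keep the insert largely silent. The backbone provides a C-terminal His tag. The record lists this tag as located on the backbone but does not say whether the insert retains its own stop codon, so it is unclear whether the expressed protein is actually His-tagged. It is also not recorded whether the two cloning sites survived ligation.

The construct is suited to overproducing recombinant yeast eIF4A in E. coli for purification. The associated publication concerns the role of the mRNA 5′ cap in canonical translation initiation, which is consistent with using the purified factor in biochemical studies of yeast translation initiation.
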