>Addgene plasmid #37230 | pET21c-eIF4A | addgene partial sequence | sequence record 49458 | pBRrevBam 5'-GGTGATGTCGGCGATATAGG-3'
ACGATGCGTCCGGCGTAGAGGATCGAGATCTCGATCCCGCGAAATTAATACGACTCACTATAGGGGAATT
GTGAGCGGATAACAATTCCCCTCTAGAAATAATTTTGTTTAACTTTAAGAAGGAGATATACATATGTCTG
AAGGTATTACTGATATTGAAGAATCCCAAATTCAAACCAACTATGACAAGGTTGTCTACAAGTTCGATGA
TATGGAATTGGACGAAAACTTGTTAAGAGGTGTTTTCGGTTACGGTTTCGAAGAACCATCTGCCATTCAA
CAACGTGCCATCATGCCTATTATTGAAGGTCACGATGTCTTGGCTCAAGCTCAATCTGGTACTGGTAAGA
CCGGTACCTTTTCCATTGCTGCTTTGCAAAGAATTGACACCTCTGTCAAGGCTCCTCAAGCTTTGATGTT
GGCTCCAACTAGAGAATTGGCTTTGCAAATCCAAAAGGTTGTCATGGCTTTGGCTTTCCACATGGACATC
AAGGTCCACGCTTGTATCGGTGGTACTTCCTTTGTTGAAGACGCTGAAGGTTTGAGAGATGCTCAAATCG
TCGTTGGTACTCCAGGTCGTGTTTTTGACAACATCCAAAGACGTAGATTCAGAACTGACAAGATCAAGAT
GTTCATCTTAGATGAAGCTGATGAAATGTTGTCTTCTGGTTTCAAGGAACAAATCTACCAAATTTTCACC
TTACTTCCACCAACCACTCAAGTTGTTCTATTGTCCGCCACCATGCCAAATGACGTCTTGGAAGTTACCA
CCAAATTTATGAGAAACCCAGTTAGAATTTTGGTTAAGAAGGATGAATTG
