>Addgene plasmid #37230 | pET21c-eIF4A | addgene partial sequence | sequence record 50640 | T7-term
CGGGCTTTGTTAGCAGCCGGATCTCAGTGGTGGTGGTGGTGGTGCTCGAGTGCGGCCGCAAGCTTGTCGA
CGGAGCTCGAATTCGGATCCCTTAGTTCAACAAAGTAGCGATGTCGGATGGCAATTCTTCAATTTGAGTG
GAGTAGAACTTTTCTAGTTCTCTCATAGCGCCAACGTCTTCGTTAGTAACAAAGTTGATGGCAACACCCT
TTCTACCGAAACGACCACCTCTACCGATTCTGTGAATATAGTTTTCTTTGTTAGCTGGTAAGTCGTAGTT
AATAACCAAAGAAACTTGTTGGACATCGATACCTCTAGCCAACAAATCAGTGGAGATCAAAATTCTGGAA
GAACCACTTCTGAATTCCTTCATGATGGTGTCTCTTTCTTGTTGTGGTAAATCAGAGTAGATGGCAGAAA
CGGTAAATTTGTCGTTTCTTAACTTAGTGGTCAATTCTTCGACCTTTCTTCTGGTGTTACAGAAGATGAC
AGCTTGAGTAACGGAGATAGAGTCGTATAAATCGGTCAAACACTCGTATTTGTATTCTTCTTCTTCAACA
TTAACGTAGAATTGTTTGATACCTTCCAAAGTCAATTCATCCTTCTTAACCAAAATTCTAACTGGGTTTC
TCATAAATTTGGTGGTAACTTCCAAGACGTCATTTGGCATGGTGGCGGACAATAGAACAACTTGAGTGGT
TGGTGGAAGTAAGGTGAAAATTTGGTAGATTTGTTCCTTGAAACCAGAAGACAACATTTCATCAGCTTCA
TCTAAGATGAACATCTTGATCTTGTCAGTTCTGAATCTAC
